Addgene plasmid #11504: pBabe hygro human Frataxin
Depositing lab: Ronald Kahn. Depositing organization: Joslin Diabetes Center. Publication: Frataxin activates mitochondrial energy conversion and oxidative phosphorylation. Ristow M, Pfister MF, Yee AJ, Schubert M, Michael L, Zhang CY, Ueki K, Michael MD, Lowell BB, Kahn CR. Proc Natl Acad Sci U S A. 2000 Oct 24. 97(22):12239-43. 10.1073/pnas.220403797 PubMed 11035806.
Backbone
  Vector backbone: pBABE hygro
  Backbone manufacturer: pBABE-hygro is available at Addgene
  Backbone size w/o insert (bp): 5558
  Vector type: Mammalian Expression, Retroviral
  Selectable markers: Hygromycin
Growth in bacteria
  Bacterial resistance: Ampicillin, 100 μg/mL
  Growth temperature: 37°C
  Growth strain: DH5alpha
  Copy number: High Copy
Gene/Insert
  Gene/Insert name: Frataxin (alt name: FRDA)
  Species: H. sapiens (human)
  Insert size (bp): 650
  Entrez Gene: FXN (a.k.a. CyaY, FA, FARR, FRDA, X25)
  Cloning method: Restriction Enzyme; 5′ cloning site BamHI (not destroyed); 3′ cloning site EcoRI (not destroyed)
  Sequencing primers: 5′ pBABE 5
Terms and licenses: Academic/Nonprofit Terms; Industry Terms: Not Available to Industry
Depositor comments: This plasmid was cloned before there was any consensus sequence for frataxin. There are 2 mutations with the currently available frataxin sequence - L140P R165C. The effect of these mutations is unknown.
How to cite: pBabe hygro human Frataxin was a gift from Ronald Kahn (Addgene plasmid # 11504 ; http://n2t.net/addgene:11504 ; RRID:Addgene_11504)
