[The description below was written by a language model from this plasmid's Addgene catalogue record.]
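Description:
pBabe hygro human Frataxin is a retroviral mammalian expression plasmid built on the pBABE hygro backbone (about 5.6 kb without insert). It carries a roughly 650 bp human frataxin cDNA (FXN, also known as FRDA or X25) inserted between BamHI and EcoRI sites, both of which are retained. It is maintained in E. coli as a high-copy plasmid under ampicillin selection, and transduced or transfected mammalian cells are selected with hygromycin. No feature table accompanies the record, so the regulatory elements are not listed explicitly. pBABE vectors are generally Moloney murine leukemia virus–derived. In these vectors the insert is transcribed from the 5′ LTR, a packaging signal allows the transcript to be incorporated into virions produced in a packaging cell line, and an internal promoter drives the drug-resistance marker. This design permits stable integration and constitutive expression of the cDNA in dividing target cells.

Frataxin is a mitochondrial protein whose deficiency underlies Friedreich ataxia. The associated publication used frataxin overexpression to examine its role in mitochondrial energy conversion and oxidative phosphorylation, so the plasmid is suited to generating stable frataxin-overexpressing cell lines for such studies. No epitope tag or reporter is recorded. The depositor notes that the cDNA was cloned before a consensus frataxin sequence existed and that it differs from the current reference at two positions, L140P and R165C. The functional effect of these substitutions is unknown, so the encoded protein should not be assumed to behave identically to wild-type frataxin.
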