>Addgene plasmid #11504 | pBabe hygro human Frataxin | addgene partial sequence | sequence record 36738 | pBABE-5
TCGCGGACCTGTACGGCCGCCAGTGTGCTGGAATTCGGCTTCCGGAGCAGCATGTGGACTCTCGGGCGCC
GCGCAGTAGCCGGCCTCCTGGCGTCACCCAGCCCGGCCCAGGCCCAGACCCTCACCCGGGTCCCGCGGCC
GGCAGAGTTGGCCCCACTCTGCGGCCGCCGTGGCCTGCGCACCGACATCGATGCGACCTGCACGCCCCGC
CGCGCAAGTTCGAACCAACGTGGCCTCAACCAGATTTGGAATGTCAAAAAGCAGAGTGTCTATTTGATGA
ATTTGAGGAAATCTGGAACTTTGGGCCACCCAGGCTCTCTAGATGAGACCACCTATGAAAGACTAGCAGA
GGAAACGCTGGACTCTTTAGCAGAGTTTTTTGAAGACCTTGCAGACAAGCCATACACGTTTGAGGACTAT
GATGTCTCCTTTGGGAGTGGTGTCTTAACTGTCAAACTGGGTGGAGATCCAGGAACCTATGTGATCAACA
AGCAGACGCCAAACAAGCAAATCTGGCTATCTTCTCCATCCAGTGGACCTAAGTGTTATGACTGGACTGG
GAAAAACTGGGTGTACTCCCACGACGGCGTGTCCCTCCATGAGCTGCTGGCCGCAGAGCTCACTAAAGCC
TTAAAAACCAAACTGGACTTGTCTTCCTTGGCCTATTCCGGAAAAGATGCTTGATGCCCAGCCCCGTTTT
AAGGACATTAAAAGCTATCAGGCCAAGACCCCAGCTTAAGCCGAATTCTGCAGATATCCATCACACTGGC
GGCCGCTCGACCCTGTGGAATGTGTGTCAGTTAGGGTGTGGAAAGTCCCCAGGCTCCCCAGCAGGCAGAA
GTATGCAAAGCATGCATCTCAATTA
